>Addgene plasmid #146099 | pAc5.1C-RLuc-GFP52_D | depositor full sequence | sequence record 288544 | Full Sequence
CTTCAAGGAATTAATTCTATATTCTAAAAACACAAATGATACTTCTAAAAAAAATCATGAATGGCATCAA
CTCTGAATCAAATCTTTGCAGATGCACCTACTTCTCATTTCCACTGTCACATCATTTTTCCAGATCTCGC
TGCCTGTTATGTGGCCCACAAACCAAGACACGTTTTATGGCCATTAAAGCTGGCTGATCGTCGCCAAACA
CCAAATACATATCAATATGTACATTCGAGAAAGAAGCGATCAAAGAAGCGTCTTCGGGCGAGTAGGAGAA
TGCGGAGGAGAAGGAGAACGAGCTGATCTAGTATCTCTCCACAATCCAATGCCAACTGACCAACTGGCCA
TATTCGGAGCAATTTGAAGCCAATTTCCATCGCCTGGCGATCGCTCCATTCTTGGCTATATGTTTTTCAC
CGTTCCCGGGGCCATTTTCAAAGACTCGTCGGTAAGATAAGATTGTGTCACTCGCTGTCTCTCTTCATTT
GTCGAAGAATGCTGAGGAATTTCGCGATGACGTCGGCGAGTATTTTGAAGAATGAGAATAATTTGTATTT
ATACGAAAATCAGTTAGTGGAATTTTCTACAAAAACATGTTATCTATAGATAATTTTGTTGCAAAATATG
TTGACTATGACAAAGATTGTATGTATATACCTTTAATGTATTCTCATTTTCTTATGTATTTATAATGGCA
ATGATGATACTGATGATATTTTAAGATGATGCCAGACCACAGGCTGATTTCTGCGTCTTTTGCCGAACGC
AGTGCATGTGCGGTTGTTGTTTTTTGGAATAGTTTCAATTTTCGGACTGTCCGCTTTGATTTCAGTTTCT
TGGCTTATTCAAAAAGCAAAGTAAAGCCAAAAAAGCGAGATGGCAATACCAAATGCGGCAAAACGGTAGT
GGAAGGAAAGGGGTGCGGGGCAGCGGAAGGAAGGGTGGGGCGGGGCGTGGCGGGGTCTGTGGCTGGGCGC
GACGTCACCGACGTTGGAGCCACTCCTTTGACCATGTGTGCGTGTGTGTATTATTCGTGTCTCGCCACTC
GCCGGTTGTTTTTTTCTTTTTATCTCGCTCTCTCTAGCGCCATCTCGTACGCATGCTCAACGCACCGCAT
GTTGCCGTGTCCTTTATGCGTCATTTTGGCTCGAAATAGGCAATTATTTAAACAAAGATTAGTCAACGAA
AACGCTAAAATAAATAAGTCTACAATATGGTTACTTATTGCCATGTGTGTGCAGCCAACGATAGCAACAA
AAGCAACAACACAGTGGCTTTCCCTCTTTCACTTTTTGTTTGCAAGCGCGTGCGAGCAAGACGGCACGAC
CGGCAAACGCAATTACGCTGACAAAGAGCAGACGAAGTTTTGGCCGAAAAACATCAAGGCGCCTGATACG
AATGCATTTGCAATAACAATTGCGATATTTAATATTGTTTATGAAGCTGTTTGACTTCAAAACACACAAA
AAAAAAAATAAAACAAATTATTTGAAAGAGAATTAGGAATCGGACAGCTTATCGTTACGGGCTAACAGCA
CACCGAGACGAAATAGCTTACCTGACGTCACAGCCTCTGGAAGAACTGCCGCCAAGCAGAGAGAGAGAGA
AAAAGAGGGAGAGCAGCTTAGACCGCATGTGCTTGTGTGTGAGGCGTCTCTCTCTTCGTCTCCTGTTTGC
GCAAACGCATAGACTGCACTGAGAAAATCGATTACCTATTTTTTATGAATGAATATTTGCACTATTACTA
TTCAAAACTATTAAGATAGCAATCACATTCAATAGCCAAATACTATACCACCTGAGCGATGCAACGAAAT
GATCAATTTGAGCAAAAATGCTGCATATTTAGGACGGCATCATTATAGAAATGCTTCTTGCTGTGTACTT
TTCTCTCGTCTGGCAGCTGTTTCGCCGTTATTGTTAAAACCGGCTTAAGTTAGGTGTGTTTTCTACGACT
AGTGATGCCCCTACTAGAAGATGTGTGTTGCACAAATGTCCCTGAATAACCAATTTGAAGTGCAGATAGC
AGTAAACGTAAGCTAATATGAATATTATTTAACTGTAATGTTTTAATATCGCTGGACATTACTAATAAAC
CCACTATAAACACATGTACATATGTATGTTTTGGCATACAATGAGTAGTTGGGGAAAAAATGTGTAAAAG
CACCGTGACCATCACAGCATAAAGATAACCAGCTGAAGTATCGAATATGAGTAACCCCCAAATTGAATCA
CATGCCGCAACTGATAGGACCCATGGAAGTACACTCTTCATGGCGATATACAAGACACACACAAGCACGA
ACACCCAGTTGCGGAGGAAATTCTCCGTAAATGAAAACCCAATCGGCGAACAATTCATACCCATATATGG
TAAAAGTTTTGAACGCGACTTGAGAGCGGAGAGCATTGCGGCTGATAAGGTTTTAGCGCTAAGCGGGCTT
TATAAAACGGGCTGCGGGACCAGTTTTCATATCACTACCGTTTGAGTTCTTGTGCTGTGTGGATACTCCT
CCCGACACAAAGCCGCTCCATCAGCCAGCAGTCGTCTAATCCAGAGACCCCGGATCGGGGTACCAACATG
ACTTCGAAAGTTTATGATCCAGAACAAAGGAAACGGATGATAACTGGTCCGCAGTGGTGGGCCAGATGTA
AACAAATGAATGTTCTTGATTCATTTATTAATTATTATGATTCAGAAAAACATGCAGAAAATGCTGTTAT
TTTTTTACATGGTAACGCGGCCTCTTCTTATTTATGGCGACATGTTGTGCCACATATTGAGCCAGTAGCG
CGGTGTATTATACCAGACCTTATTGGTATGGGCAAATCAGGCAAATCTGGTAATGGTTCTTATAGGTTAC
TTGATCATTACAAATATCTTACTGCATGGTTTGAACTTCTTAATTTACCAAAGAAGATCATTTTTGTCGG
CCATGATTGGGGTGCTTGTTTGGCATTTCATTATAGCTATGAGCATCAAGATAAGATCAAAGCAATAGTT
CACGCTGAAAGTGTAGTAGATGTGATTGAATCATGGGATGAATGGCCTGATATTGAAGAAGATATTGCGT
TGATCAAATCTGAAGAAGGAGAAAAAATGGTTTTGGAGAATAACTTCTTCGTGGAAACCATGTTGCCATC
AAAAATCATGAGAAAGTTAGAACCAGAAGAATTTGCAGCATATCTTGAACCATTCAAAGAGAAAGGTGAA
GTTCGTCGTCCAACATTATCATGGCCTCGTGAAATCCCGTTAGTAAAAGGTGGTAAACCTGACGTTGTAC
AAATTGTTAGGAATTATAATGCTTATCTACGTGCAAGTGATGATTTACCAAAAATGTTTATTGAATCGGA
CCCAGGATTCTTTTCCAATGCTATTGTTGAAGGTGCCAAGAAGTTTCCTAATACTGAATTTGTCAAAGTA
AAAGGTCTTCATTTTTCGCAAGAAGATGCACCTGATGAAATGGGAAAATATATCAAATCGTTCGTTGAGC
GAGTTCTCAAAAATGAACAAGCTCGACGTATGGTGAGCAAGGGCGAGGAGCTGTTCACCGGGGTGGTGCC
CATCCTGGTCGAGCTGGACGGCGACGTAAACGGCCACAAGTTCAGCGTGTCCGGCGAGGGCGAGGGCGAT
GCCACCTACGGCAAGCTGACCCTGAAGTTCATCTGCACCACCTGAGAGCTCTCTAGAGGGCCCTTCGAAG
GTAAGCCTATCCCTAACCCTCTCCTCGGTCTCGATTCTACGCGTACCGGTCATCATCACCATCACCATTG
AGTTTAAACCCGCTGATCAGCCTCGACTGTGCCTTCTAAGGCCTGAGCTCGCTGATCAGCCTCGATCGAG
GATCCAGACATGATAAGATACATTGATGAGTTTGGACAAACCACAACTAGAATGCAGTGAAAAAAATGCT
TTATTTGTGAAATTTGTGATGCTATTGCTTTATTTGTAACCATTATAAGCTGCAATAAACAAGTTAACAA
CAACAATTGCATTCATTTTATGTTTCAGGTTCAGGGGGAGGTGTGGGAGGTTTTTTAAAGCAAGTAAAAC
CTCTACAAATGTGGTATGGCTGATTATGATCAGTCGACCGATGCCCTTGAGAGCCTTCAACCCAGTCAGC
TCCTTCCGGTGGGCGCGGGGCATGACTATCGTCGCCGCACTTATGACTGTCTTCTTTATCATGCAACTCG
TAGGACAGGTGCCGGCAGCGCTCTGGGTCATTTTCGGCGAGGACCGCTTTCGCTGGAGCGCGACGATGAT
CGGCCTGTCGCTTGCGGTATTCGGAATCTTGCACGCCCTCGCTCAAGCCTTCGTCACTGGTCCCGCCACC
AAACGTTTCGGCGAGAAGCAGGCCATTATCGCCGGCATGGCGGCCGACGCGCTGGGCTACGTCTTGCTGG
CGTTCGCGACGCGAGGCTGGATGGCCTTCCCCATTATGATTCTTCTCGCTTCCGGCGGCATCGGGATGCC
CGCGTTGCAGGCCATGCTGTCCAGGCAGGTAGATGACGACCATCAGGGACAGCTTCAAGGATCGCTCGCG
GCTCTTACCAGCCAGCAAAAGGCCAGGAACCGTAAAAAGGCCGCGTTGCTGGCGTTTTTCCATAGGCTCC
GCCCCCCTGACGAGCATCACAAAAATCGACGCTCAAGTCAGAGGTGGCGAAACCCGACAGGACTATAAAG
ATACCAGGCGTTTCCCCCTGGAAGCTCCCTCGTGCGCTCTCCTGTTCCGACCCTGCCGCTTACCGGATAC
CTGTCCGCCTTTCTCCCTTCGGGAAGCGTGGCGCTTTCTCAATGCTCACGCTGTAGGTATCTCAGTTCGG
TGTAGGTCGTTCGCTCCAAGCTGGGCTGTGTGCACGAACCCCCCGTTCAGCCCGACCGCTGCGCCTTATC
CGGTAACTATCGTCTTGAGTCCAACCCGGTAAGACACGACTTATCGCCACTGGCAGCAGCCACTGGTAAC
AGGATTAGCAGAGCGAGGTATGTAGGCGGTGCTACAGAGTTCTTGAAGTGGTGGCCTAACTACGGCTACA
CTAGAAGGACAGTATTTGGTATCTGCGCTCTGCTGAAGCCAGTTACCTTCGGAAAAAGAGTTGGTAGCTC
TTGATCCGGCAAACAAACCACCGCTGGTAGCGGTGGTTTTTTTGTTTGCAAGCAGCAGATTACGCGCAGA
AAAAAAGGATCTCAAGAAGATCCTTTGATCTTTTCTACGGGGTCTGACGCTCAGTGGAACGAAAACTCAC
GTTAAGGGATTTTGGTCATGAGATTATCAAAAAGGATCTTCACCTAGATCCTTTTAAATTAAAAATGAAG
TTTTAAATCAATCTAAAGTATATATGAGTAAACTTGGTCTGACAGTTACCAATGCTTAATCAGTGAGGCA
CCTATCTCAGCGATCTGTCTATTTCGTTCATCCATAGTTGCCTGACTCCCCGTCGTGTAGATAACTACGA
TACGGGAGGGCTTACCATCTGGCCCCAGTGCTGCAATGATACCGCGAGACCCACGCTCACCGGCTCCAGA
TTTATCAGCAATAAACCAGCCAGCCGGAAGGGCCGAGCGCAGAAGTGGTCCTGCAACTTTATCCGCCTCC
ATCCAGTCTATTAATTGTTGCCGGGAAGCTAGAGTAAGTAGTTCGCCAGTTAATAGTTTGCGCAACGTTG
TTGCCATTGCTGCAGGCATCGTGGTGTCACGCTCGTCGTTTGGTATGGCTTCATTCAGCTCCGGTTCCCA
ACGATCAAGGCGAGTTACATGATCCCCCATGTTGTGCAAAAAAGCGGTTAGCTCCTTCGGTCCTCCGATC
GTTGTCAGAAGTAAGTTGGCCGCAGTGTTATCACTCATGGTTATGGCAGCACTGCATAATTCTCTTACTG
TCATGCCATCCGTAAGATGCTTTTCTGTGACTGGTGAGTACTCAACCAAGTCATTCTGAGAATAGTGTAT
GCGGCGACCGAGTTGCTCTTGCCCGGCGTCAACACGGGATAATACCGCGCCACATAGCAGAACTTTAAAA
GTGCTCATCATTGGAAAACGTTCTTCGGGGCGAAAACTCTCAAGGATCTTACCGCTGTTGAGATCCAGTT
CGATGTAACCCACTCGTGCACCCAACTGATCTTCAGCATCTTTTACTTTCACCAGCGTTTCTGGGTGAGC
AAAAACAGGAAGGCAAAATGCCGCAAAAAAGGGAATAAGGGCGACACGGAAATGTTGAATACTCATACTC
TTCCTTTTTCAATATTATTGAAGCATTTATCAGGGTTATTGTCTCATGAGCGGATACATATTTGAATGTA
TTTAGAAAAATAAACAAATAGGGGTTCCGCGCACATTTCCCCGAAAAGTGCCACCTGACGTCTAAGAAAC
CATTATTATCATGACATTAACCTATAAAAATAGGCGTATCACGAGGCCCTTTCGT
Features (pLannotate 1.2.2; 10 found; start..end, strand, type, name):
     56..2568    +  promoter       Ac5 promoter: Drosophila melanogaster actin 5C promoter
   2588..3520    +  CDS            LUCI_RENRE: Experimental evidence at protein level: Swiss-Prot protein existence level 1. Upon binding the substrate, the enzyme catalyzes an oxygenation, producing a very short-lived hydroperoxide that cyclizes into a dioxetanone structure, which collapses, releasing a CO(2) molecule. The spontaneous breakdown of the dioxetanone releases the energy (about 50 kcal/mole) that is necessary to generate the excited state of the coelenteramide product, which is the singlet form of the monoanion. In vivo the product undergoes the process of nonradiative energy transfer to an accessory protein, a green fluoresce
   3530..3736    +  CDS            Aquamarine (fragment): Aquamarine is a basic (constitutively fluorescent) cyan fluorescent protein published in 2013, derived from Aequorea victoria. It has very low acid sensitivity.
   3710..3751    +  CDS            V5 tag: epitope tag from simian virus 5
   3851..3985    -  polyA_signal   SV40 poly(A) signal: SV40 polyadenylation signal
   4008..4092    -  CDS            large T antigen (fragment): large T antigen from SV40 (simian virus 40)
   4093..4563    +  CDS            TcR (fragment): tetracycline efflux protein; tet; confers resistance to tetracycline
   4607..5195    -  rep_origin     ori: high-copy-number ColE1/pMB1/pBR322/pUC origin of replication
   5366..6226    -  CDS            AmpR: β-lactamase; bla; confers resistance to ampicillin, carbenicillin, and related antibiotics
   6227..6331    -  promoter       AmpR promoter: bla
