[The description below was written by a language model from this plasmid's Addgene catalogue record and pLannotate feature annotations shown in this document.]
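Description:
pAc5.1C-RLuc-GFP52_D is a 6,425 nt insect expression plasmid. The catalogue lists its backbone as unknown, although the name and feature layout point to a pAc5.1-type vector. Expression is driven by the Drosophila melanogaster actin 5C (Ac5) promoter, a strong constitutive promoter commonly used in Drosophila cultured cells such as S2. In bacteria the plasmid is maintained through a ColE1/pUC-type origin and selected with ampicillin via the β-lactamase gene and its own promoter. The annotation describes the origin as high copy, whereas the catalogue entry records the plasmid as low copy. Short fragments annotated as tetracycline resistance and SV40 large T antigen appear to be non-functional backbone remnants.

Immediately downstream of the Ac5 promoter lies the full Renilla reniformis luciferase (RLuc) coding sequence. It is followed a few bases later by a roughly 200 nt segment that matches an Aequorea victoria-derived fluorescent protein (annotated as an Aquamarine fragment). This partial GFP-family sequence presumably corresponds to the insert named GFP52, but the record does not define what "52" or the "_D" suffix means, nor whether the fragment is translated as a fusion with RLuc or sits in the 3′ untranslated region. A V5 epitope tag sequence overlaps the end of this fragment, and an SV40 polyadenylation signal follows, annotated on the opposite strand.

The stated purpose is simply insect expression of GFP52. The arrangement is consistent with a Renilla luciferase reporter carrying a short GFP-derived sequence, but the specific assay is not stated. The depositor notes that the sequence may be theoretical or only partly verified.
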