Addgene plasmid #146099: pAc5.1C-RLuc-GFP52_D
Purpose: Insect Expression of GFP52
Depositing lab: Elisa Izaurralde. Depositing organization: Max Planck Institute for Developmental Biology.
Backbone
  Vector backbone: Unknown
  Vector type: Insect Expression
Growth in bacteria
  Bacterial resistance: Ampicillin, 100 μg/mL
  Growth temperature: 37°C
  Growth strain: DH5alpha
  Copy number: Low Copy
Gene/Insert
  Gene/Insert name: GFP52
  Species: Other
  Cloning method: Unknown
Terms and licenses: Academic/Nonprofit Terms; Industry Terms: Not Available to Industry
Depositor comments: Plasmids from this collection were made available to the research community and donated after the lab closed. Please note that the sequence provided by the depositing laboratory may be theoretical/predicted or based on Sanger sequencing results. There may be discrepancies between sequencing results obtained by Addgene and the depositor sequence. If an Addgene verified sequence is not available, please contact before placing your order to request that our lab fully sequence the plasmid.
How to cite: pAc5.1C-RLuc-GFP52_D was a gift from Elisa Izaurralde (Addgene plasmid # 146099 ; http://n2t.net/addgene:146099 ; RRID:Addgene_146099)
